>Addgene plasmid #40739 | RPRD1B | depositor partial sequence | sequence record 53507 | RPRD1B insert
TCCTCCTTCTCTGAGTCGGCGCTGGAGAAGAAGCTCTCGGAGCTGAGCAACTCTCAGCAGAGCGTGCAGA
CCCTGTCCCTTTGGCTCATCCACCACCGCAAGCACGCGGGACCCATCGTCTCCGTGTGGCACCGCGAGCT
CCGCAAAGCCAAATCAAATAGAAAGCTTACTTTTCTGTATTTAGCGAATGATGTCATCCAAAACAGTAAA
AGGAAAGGACCTGAATTCACTAGAGAATTTGAATCTGTCCTTGTGGATGCTTTTTCTCATGTTGCCAGAG
AGGCAGATGAAGGCTGTAAAAAACCTTTAGAAAGATTGCTGAACATCTGGCAAGAACGAAGTGTGTATGG
CGGCGAGTTCATACAGCAGCTGAAGCTGTCTATGGAGGACTCCAAGAGCCCT
