>Addgene plasmid #40739 | RPRD1B | addgene partial sequence | sequence record 54052 | T7 5'-TAATACGACTCACTATAGGG-3'
ATTCCTCTAGAATATTTTGTTTACTTTAGAAGGAGATATACCATGCATCATCATCATCATCACAGCAGCG
GCAGAGAAAACTTGTATTTCCAGGGCTCCTCCTTCTCTGAGTCGGCGCTGGAGAAGAAGCTCTCGGAGCT
GAGCAACTCTCAGCACAGCGTGCAGACCCTGTCCCTTTGGCTCATCCACCACCGCAAGCACGCGGGACCC
ATCGTCTCCGTGTGGCACCGCGAGCTCCGCAAAGCCAAATCAAATAGAAAGCTTACTTTTCTGTATTTAG
CGAATGATGTCATCCAAAACAGTAAAAGGAAAGGACCTGAATTCACTAGAGAATTTGAATCTGTCCTTGT
GGATGCTTTTTCTCATGTTGCCAGAGAGGCAGATGAAGGCTGTAAAAAACCTTTAGAAAGATTGCTGAAC
ATCTGGCAAGAACGAAGTGTGTATGGCGGCGAGTTCATACAGCAGCTGAAGCTGTCTATGGAGGACTCCA
AGAGCCCTCCCCCCAAAGCAACAGAAGAGAAGAAATCTCTGAAACGAACTTTTCAGCAAATTCAGGAGGA
GGAGGATGACGACTACCCTGGCAGCTACTCTCCTCAGGATCCTTCTGCAGGACCCCTCTTGACTGAGGAA
CTAATCAAAGCTTTGCAGGATCTGGAAAATGCCGCATCAGGGGATGCTACTGTCCGACAGAAAATTGCTT
CTCTGCCCCAGGAAGTGCAAGATGTTTCTCTATTGGAAAAAATAACAGACAAAGAGGCAGCTGAACGTCT
TTCAAAAACAGTAGATGAAGCATGTCTGTTACTAGCAGAATATAACGGGCGCCTGGCAGCAGAACTGGAG
GACCGTCGCCAGCTGGCTCTGATGTTGGTGGAGTATACCCAGAATCAGAAAAGATGTTTTGTCGGGAGAA
GGAGAAAAAACTAGAGGGAATACAAACGAAGCTTTGCACGA
