[The description below was written by a language model from this plasmid's Addgene catalogue record.]
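Description:
RPRD1B is a bacterial expression plasmid built on the pET15-MHL backbone, a pET-type vector from a structural genomics consortium. It was made to produce recombinant protein in E. coli for structure determination. It is selected with ampicillin and is recorded as low copy. The record does not list the origin of replication or other backbone elements. No feature table is provided, so individual elements cannot be confirmed beyond the catalogue fields.

The insert is a 402 bp fragment of human RPRD1B (regulation of nuclear pre-mRNA domain containing 1B, also known as CREPT or C20orf77). The alternative names identify it as the carboxy-terminal domain, so this is a partial coding sequence rather than the full ORF, in line with the depositor's caution on this point. The record also links the fragment to a deposited crystal structure. It was introduced by ligation-independent cloning and carries an N-terminal 6xHis tag followed by a TEV protease site. This arrangement allows the protein to be captured by immobilised metal affinity chromatography and the tag then cleaved off to leave near-native protein.

The promoter is not stated explicitly. However, the T7 and T7-terminator sequencing primers fit the usual pET design, in which the insert lies between a T7 promoter and terminator. Such a design requires a host that supplies T7 RNA polymerase for expression, whereas the listed DH5alpha strain serves for propagation. The plasmid is typically used to overexpress and purify this RPRD1B domain for crystallography or related biophysical and biochemical studies.
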