Addgene plasmid #40739: RPRD1B
Purpose: Bacterial expression for structure determination; may not be full ORF
Depositing lab: Cheryl Arrowsmith. Depositing organization: University of Toronto.
Backbone
  Vector backbone: pET15-MHL
  Backbone manufacturer: SGC
  Vector type: Bacterial Expression
Growth in bacteria
  Bacterial resistance: Ampicillin, 100 μg/mL
  Growth temperature: 37°C
  Growth strain: DH5alpha
  Copy number: Low Copy
Gene/Insert
  Gene/Insert name: RPRD1B (alt names: regulation of nuclear pre-mRNA domain containing 1B, carboxy-terminal domain; PDB:4FLA)
  Species: H. sapiens (human)
  Insert size (bp): 402
  GenBank ID: 149158720
  Entrez Gene: RPRD1B (a.k.a. RP5-1057B20.2, C20orf77, CREPT, NET60, dJ1057B20.2)
  Tag / fusion protein: 6xHis TEV (N terminal on insert)
  Cloning method: Ligation Independent Cloning
  Sequencing primers: 5′ T7; 3′ T7-term
Terms and licenses: Academic/Nonprofit Terms; Industry Terms: Not Available to Industry
How to cite: RPRD1B was a gift from Cheryl Arrowsmith (Addgene plasmid # 40739 ; http://n2t.net/addgene:40739 ; RRID:Addgene_40739)
